Addgene plasmid #219285: SFFV-NFKB2-Brd 359
Purpose: Transcription factor NFKB2 with a specific barcode assigned.
Depositing lab: Filipe Pereira. Depositing organization: Center for Neuroscience and Cell Biology, University of Coimbra. Publication: A combinatorial transcription factor screening platform for immune cell reprogramming. Kurochkin I, Altman AR, Caiado I, Pertiga-Cabral D, Halitzki E, Minaeva M, Zimmermannova O, Henriques-Oliveira L, Klein D, Nair M, Oliveira D, Cajal LR, Knittel R, Feick C, Ringner M, Martin M, Cirovic B, Pires CF, Rosa FF, Sitnicka E, Theis FJ, Pereira CF. Cell Syst. 2026 Jan 21;17(1):101457. doi: 10.1016/j.cels.2025.101457. Epub 2026 Jan 14. PubMed 41539305.
Backbone
  Vector backbone: SFFV-MCS
  Backbone size w/o insert (bp): 6638
  Vector type: Lentiviral
Growth in bacteria
  Bacterial resistance: Ampicillin, 100 μg/mL
  Growth temperature: 37°C
  Growth strain: NEB Stable
  Copy number: High Copy
Gene/Insert
  Gene/Insert name: NFKB2
  Species: H. sapiens (human)
  Insert size (bp): 2700
  Entrez Gene: NFKB2 (a.k.a. CVID10, H2TF1, LYT-10, LYT10, NF-kB2, p100, p49/p100, p52)
  Promoter: The spleen focus-forming virus (SFFV) promoter
  Cloning method: Restriction Enzyme; 5′ cloning site Bsp119I (not destroyed); 3′ cloning site BstHI (not destroyed)
Terms and licenses: Academic/Nonprofit Terms; Industry Terms: Not Available to Industry
Depositor comments: Barcode sequence cloned into XbaI restriction site. Design of plasmid is as follows: SFFV-[TF sequence]-WPRE-[Barcode sequence].
How to cite: SFFV-NFKB2-Brd 359 was a gift from Filipe Pereira (Addgene plasmid # 219285 ; http://n2t.net/addgene:219285 ; RRID:Addgene_219285)
