[The description below was written by a language model from this plasmid's Addgene catalogue record and pLannotate feature annotations shown in this document.]
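Description:
SFFV-NFKB2-Brd 359 is a lentiviral expression plasmid built on the SFFV-MCS backbone that carries the human transcription factor NFKB2 (the p100/p52 NF-κB subunit) together with an assigned DNA barcode. In bacteria it is maintained through a high-copy ColE1/pUC-type origin and selected with ampicillin via the β-lactamase gene. An f1 origin and remnants of a pBluescript-like lac/lacZα region with T3 and T7 promoters are also present. The sequenced record is 9,341 nt, consistent with the stated backbone and a 2.7 kb insert.

The transfer cassette has a third-generation, self-inactivating layout. An RSV promoter fused to a truncated HIV-1 5' LTR drives genomic RNA production in packaging cells, followed by the Ψ packaging signal with a partial gag sequence, the Rev response element for Rev-dependent nuclear export, and the cPPT/CTS. Downstream, the spleen focus-forming virus promoter drives the full-length NFKB2 coding sequence, which was inserted by restriction cloning between flanking multiple-cloning-site fragments. A WPRE follows to enhance transcript stability and expression. The cassette ends in a ΔU3 3' LTR, with an SV40 polyadenylation signal and SV40 origin sequence beyond it.

According to the depositor, the barcode was cloned into an XbaI site after the WPRE (SFFV–TF–WPRE–barcode). It would therefore be included in the transcript and the integrated provirus, although it is not annotated as a separate feature in the table. No fluorescent reporter or mammalian selection marker is annotated. The plasmid is one member of a barcoded transcription factor collection associated with a combinatorial screening platform for immune cell reprogramming, in which the barcode identifies which factor a transduced cell received.
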