Features (pLannotate 1.2.2; 29 found; start..end, strand, type, name):
     94..112     -  promoter       T7 promoter: promoter for bacteriophage T7 RNA polymerase
    120..275     +  CDS            lacZα (fragment): LacZα fragment of β-galactosidase; lacZ fragment
    280..708     +  rep_origin     f1 ori (sequence partly withheld): f1 bacteriophage origin of replication; arrow indicates direction of (+) strand synthesis
    761..865     +  promoter       AmpR promoter: bla
    866..1726    +  CDS            AmpR: β-lactamase; bla; confers resistance to ampicillin, carbenicillin, and related antibiotics
   1897..2485    +  rep_origin     ori: high-copy-number ColE1/pMB1/pBR322/pUC origin of replication
   2668..2760    +  CDS            lacI (fragment): lac repressor; lacI; The lac repressor binds to the lac operator to inhibit transcription in E. coli. This inhibition can be relieved by adding lactose or isopropyl-β-D-thiogalactopyranoside (IPTG).
   2773..2794    +  protein_bind   CAP binding site: CAP binding activates transcription in the presence of cAMP. E. coli catabolite activator protein
   2809..2839    +  promoter       lac promoter: promoter for the E. coli lac operon
   2847..2863    +  protein_bind   lac operator: The lac repressor binds to the lac operator to inhibit transcription in E. coli. This inhibition can be relieved by adding lactose or isopropyl-β-D-thiogalactopyranoside (IPTG). lac repressor encoded by lacI
   2908..2926    +  promoter       T3 promoter: promoter for bacteriophage T3 RNA polymerase
   2954..3180    +  promoter       RSV promoter: Rous sarcoma virus enhancer/promoter
   3181..3361    +  LTR            5' LTR (truncated): truncated 5' long terminal repeat (LTR) from HIV-1
   3408..3533    +  misc_feature   HIV-1 Ψ: packaging signal of human immunodeficiency virus type 1
   3517..3880    +  CDS            HIV-1 gag (fragment): gag protein from human immunodeficiency virus 1; gag
   4026..4259    +  misc_feature   RRE: The Rev response element (RRE) of HIV-1 allows for Rev-dependent mRNA export from the nucleus to the cytoplasm.
   4636..4736    +  CDS            Rev (fragment): human immunodeficiency virus 1 (HIV-1) Rev protein; rev; enhances nuclear export of unspliced and incompletely spliced viral mRNAs
   4755..4872    +  misc_feature   cPPT/CTS: central polypurine tract and central termination sequence of HIV-1
   4906..5307    +  promoter       SFFV promoter: spleen focus-forming virus long terminal repeat (LTR) promoter
   5317..5340    +  misc_feature   MCS (fragment): pBluescript multiple cloning site
   5365..8064    +  CDS            NFKB2: NFKB2_HUMAN - Also known as LYT10. Experimental evidence at protein level: Swiss-Prot protein existence level 1. NF-kappa-B is a pleiotropic transcription factor present in almost all cell types and is the endpoint of a series of signal transduction events that are initiated by a vast array of stimuli related to many biological processes such as inflammation, immunity, differentiation, cell growth, tumorigenesis and apoptosis. NF-kappa-B is a homo- or heterodimeric complex formed by the Rel-like domain- containing proteins RELA/p65, RELB, NFKB1/p105, NFKB1/p50, REL and NFKB2/p52. The dimers bi
   8075..8100    +  misc_feature   MCS (fragment): pBluescript multiple cloning site
   8100..8159    +  CDS            S (fragment): HBSAG_WHV6 - Experimental evidence at transcript level: Swiss-Prot protein existence level 2. The middle envelope protein plays an important role in the budding of the virion. It is involved in the induction of budding in a nucleocapsid independent way. In this process the majority of envelope proteins bud to form subviral lipoprotein particles of 22 nm of diameter that do not contain a nucleocapsid (By similarity). From Woodchuck hepatitis B virus (isolate w64/pWS23) (WHV).
   8291..8694    +  misc_feature   WPRE: woodchuck hepatitis virus posttranscriptional regulatory element
   8752..8811    +  CDS            nef (fragment): NEF_HV1Z2 - Experimental evidence at protein level: Swiss-Prot protein existence level 1. Extracellular Nef protein targets CD4(+) T-lymphocytes for apoptosis by interacting with CXCR4 surface receptors. From Human immunodeficiency virus type 1 group M subtype D (isolate Z2/CDC-Z34) (HIV-1).
   8813..9046    +  LTR            3' LTR (ΔU3): self-inactivating 3' long terminal repeat (LTR) from HIV-1
   9118..9239    +  polyA_signal   SV40 poly(A) signal: SV40 polyadenylation signal
   9258..9279    +  rep_origin     SV40 ori (fragment): SV40 origin of replication
   9279..73      +  rep_origin     SV40 ori (across the origin): SV40 origin of replication
>Addgene plasmid #219285 | SFFV-NFKB2-Brd 359 | addgene full sequence | sequence record 449838 | Addgene NGS Result
ATTTATGCAGAGGCCGAGGCCGCCTCGGCCTCTGAGCTATTCCAGAAGTAGTGAGGAGGCTTTTTTGGAG
GCCTAGGGACGTACCCAATTCGCCCTATAGTGAGTCGTATTACGCGCGCTCACTGGCCGTCGTTTTACAA
CGTCGTGACTGGGAAAACCCTGGCGTTACCCAACTTAATCGCCTTGCAGCACATCCCCCTTTCGCCAGCT
GGCGTAATAGCGAAGAGGCCCGCACCGATCGCCCTTCCCAACAGTTGCGCAGCCTGAATGGCGAATGGG
[124 nt withheld, positions 280-403]
C
[91 nt withheld, positions 405-495]
A
[49 nt withheld, positions 497-545]
CCTTTGACGTTGGAGTCCACGTTCTTT
[37 nt withheld, positions 573-609]
ACCCTATCTCGGTCTATTCTTTTGATTTATAAGGGATTTTGCCGATTTCGGCCTATTGGTTAAAAAATGA
GCTGATTTAACAAAAATTTAACGCGAATTTTAACAAAATATTAACGCTTACAATTTAGGTGGCACTTTTC
GGGGAAATGTGCGCGGAACCCCTATTTGTTTATTTTTCTAAATACATTCAAATATGTATCCGCTCATGAG
ACAATAACCCTGATAAATGCTTCAATAATATTGAAAAAGGAAGAGTATGAGTATTCAACATTTCCGTGTC
GCCCTTATTCCCTTTTTTGCGGCATTTTGCCTTCCTGTTTTTGCTCACCCAGAAACGCTGGTGAAAGTAA
AAGATGCTGAAGATCAGTTGGGTGCACGAGTGGGTTACATCGAACTGGATCTCAACAGCGGTAAGATCCT
TGAGAGTTTTCGCCCCGAAGAACGTTTTCCAATGATGAGCACTTTTAAAGTTCTGCTATGTGGCGCGGTA
TTATCCCGTATTGACGCCGGGCAAGAGCAACTCGGTCGCCGCATACACTATTCTCAGAATGACTTGGTTG
AGTACTCACCAGTCACAGAAAAGCATCTTACGGATGGCATGACAGTAAGAGAATTATGCAGTGCTGCCAT
AACCATGAGTGATAACACTGCGGCCAACTTACTTCTGACAACGATCGGAGGACCGAAGGAGCTAACCGCT
TTTTTGCACAACATGGGGGATCATGTAACTCGCCTTGATCGTTGGGAACCGGAGCTGAATGAAGCCATAC
CAAACGACGAGCGTGACACCACGATGCCTGTAGCAATGGCAACAACGTTGCGCAAACTATTAACTGGCGA
ACTACTTACTCTAGCTTCCCGGCAACAATTAATAGACTGGATGGAGGCGGATAAAGTTGCAGGACCACTT
CTGCGCTCGGCCCTTCCGGCTGGCTGGTTTATTGCTGATAAATCTGGAGCCGGTGAGCGTGGGTCTCGCG
GTATCATTGCAGCACTGGGGCCAGATGGTAAGCCCTCCCGTATCGTAGTTATCTACACGACGGGGAGTCA
GGCAACTATGGATGAACGAAATAGACAGATCGCTGAGATAGGTGCCTCACTGATTAAGCATTGGTAACTG
TCAGACCAAGTTTACTCATATATACTTTAGATTGATTTAAAACTTCATTTTTAATTTAAAAGGATCTAGG
TGAAGATCCTTTTTGATAATCTCATGACCAAAATCCCTTAACGTGAGTTTTCGTTCCACTGAGCGTCAGA
CCCCGTAGAAAAGATCAAAGGATCTTCTTGAGATCCTTTTTTTCTGCGCGTAATCTGCTGCTTGCAAACA
AAAAAACCACCGCTACCAGCGGTGGTTTGTTTGCCGGATCAAGAGCTACCAACTCTTTTTCCGAAGGTAA
CTGGCTTCAGCAGAGCGCAGATACCAAATACTGTTCTTCTAGTGTAGCCGTAGTTAGGCCACCACTTCAA
GAACTCTGTAGCACCGCCTACATACCTCGCTCTGCTAATCCTGTTACCAGTGGCTGCTGCCAGTGGCGAT
AAGTCGTGTCTTACCGGGTTGGACTCAAGACGATAGTTACCGGATAAGGCGCAGCGGTCGGGCTGAACGG
GGGGTTCGTGCACACAGCCCAGCTTGGAGCGAACGACCTACACCGAACTGAGATACCTACAGCGTGAGCT
ATGAGAAAGCGCCACGCTTCCCGAAGGGAGAAAGGCGGACAGGTATCCGGTAAGCGGCAGGGTCGGAACA
GGAGAGCGCACGAGGGAGCTTCCAGGGGGAAACGCCTGGTATCTTTATAGTCCTGTCGGGTTTCGCCACC
TCTGACTTGAGCGTCGATTTTTGTGATGCTCGTCAGGGGGGCGGAGCCTATGGAAAAACGCCAGCAACGC
GGCCTTTTTACGGTTCCTGGCCTTTTGCTGGCCTTTTGCTCACATGTTCTTTCCTGCGTTATCCCCTGAT
TCTGTGGATAACCGTATTACCGCCTTTGAGTGAGCTGATACCGCTCGCCGCAGCCGAACGACCGAGCGCA
GCGAGTCAGTGAGCGAGGAAGCGGAAGAGCGCCCAATACGCAAACCGCCTCTCCCCGCGCGTTGGCCGAT
TCATTAATGCAGCTGGCACGACAGGTTTCCCGACTGGAAAGCGGGCAGTGAGCGCAACGCAATTAATGTG
AGTTAGCTCACTCATTAGGCACCCCAGGCTTTACACTTTATGCTTCCGGCTCGTATGTTGTGTGGAATTG
TGAGCGGATAACAATTTCACACAGGAAACAGCTATGACCATGATTACGCCAAGCGCGCAATTAACCCTCA
CTAAAGGGAACAAAAGCTGGAGCTGCAAGCTTAATGTAGTCTTATGCAATACTCTTGTAGTCTTGCAACA
TGGTAACGATGAGTTAGCAACATGCCTTACAAGGAGAGAAAAAGCACCGTGCATGCCGATTGGTGGAAGT
AAGGTGGTACGATCGTGCCTTATTAGGAAGGCAACAGACGGGTCTGACATGGATTGGACGAACCACTGAA
TTGCCGCATTGCAGAGATATTGTATTTAAGTGCCTAGCTCGATACATAAACGGGTCTCTCTGGTTAGACC
AGATCTGAGCCTGGGAGCTCTCTGGCTAACTAGGGAACCCACTGCTTAAGCCTCAATAAAGCTTGCCTTG
AGTGCTTCAAGTAGTGTGTGCCCGTCTGTTGTGTGACTCTGGTAACTAGAGATCCCTCAGACCCTTTTAG
TCAGTGTGGAAAATCTCTAGCAGTGGCGCCCGAACAGGGACTTGAAAGCGAAAGGGAAACCAGAGGAGCT
CTCTCGACGCAGGACTCGGCTTGCTGAAGCGCGCACGGCAAGAGGCGAGGGGCGGCGACTGGTGAGTACG
CCAAAAATTTTGACTAGCGGAGGCTAGAAGGAGAGAGATGGGTGCGAGAGCGTCAGTATTAAGCGGGGGA
GAATTAGATCGCGATGGGAAAAAATTCGGTTAAGGCCAGGGGGAAAGAAAAAATATAAATTAAAACATAT
AGTATGGGCAAGCAGGGAGCTAGAACGATTCGCAGTTAATCCTGGCCTGTTAGAAACATCAGAAGGCTGT
AGACAAATACTGGGACAGCTACAACCATCCCTTCAGACAGGATCAGAAGAACTTAGATCATTATATAATA
CAGTAGCAACCCTCTATTGTGTGCATCAAAGGATAGAGATAAAAGACACCAAGGAAGCTTTAGACAAGAT
AGAGGAAGAGCAAAACAAAAGTAAGACCACCGCACAGCAAGCGGCCGCTGATCTTCAGACCTGGAGGAGG
AGATATGAGGGACAATTGGAGAAGTGAATTATATAAATATAAAGTAGTAAAAATTGAACCATTAGGAGTA
GCACCCACCAAGGCAAAGAGAAGAGTGGTGCAGAGAGAAAAAAGAGCAGTGGGAATAGGAGCTTTGTTCC
TTGGGTTCTTGGGAGCAGCAGGAAGCACTATGGGCGCAGCGTCAATGACGCTGACGGTACAGGCCAGACA
ATTATTGTCTGGTATAGTGCAGCAGCAGAACAATTTGCTGAGGGCTATTGAGGCGCAACAGCATCTGTTG
CAACTCACAGTCTGGGGCATCAAGCAGCTCCAGGCAAGAATCCTGGCTGTGGAAAGATACCTAAAGGATC
AACAGCTCCTGGGGATTTGGGGTTGCTCTGGAAAACTCATTTGCACCACTGCTGTGCCTTGGAATGCTAG
TTGGAGTAATAAATCTCTGGAACAGATTTGGAATCACACGACCTGGATGGAGTGGGACAGAGAAATTAAC
AATTACACAAGCTTAATACACTCCTTAATTGAAGAATCGCAAAACCAGCAAGAAAAGAATGAACAAGAAT
TATTGGAATTAGATAAATGGGCAAGTTTGTGGAATTGGTTTAACATAACAAATTGGCTGTGGTATATAAA
ATTATTCATAATGATAGTAGGAGGCTTGGTAGGTTTAAGAATAGTTTTTGCTGTACTTTCTATAGTGAAT
AGAGTTAGGCAGGGATATTCACCATTATCGTTTCAGACCCACCTCCCAACCCCGAGGGGACCCGACAGGC
CCGAAGGAATAGAAGAAGAAGGTGGAGAGAGAGACAGAGACAGATCCATTCGATTAGTGAACGGATCTCG
ACGGTATCGGTTAACTTTTAAAAGAAAAGGGGGGATTGGGGGGTACAGTGCAGGGGAAAGAATAGTAGAC
ATAATAGCAACAGACATACAAACTAAAGAATTACAAAAACAAATTACAAAAATTCAAAATTTTATCGATC
ACGAGACTAGCCTCGAGCTGGCTGCAGTAACGCCATTTTGCAAGGCATGGAAAAATACCAAACCAAGAAT
AGAGAAGTTCAGATCAAGGGCGGGTACATGAAAATAGCTAACGTTGGGCCAAACAGGATATCTGCGGTGA
GCAGTTTCGGCCCCGGCCCGGGGCCAAGAACAGATGGTCACCGCAGTTTCGGCCCCGGCCCGAGGCCAAG
AACAGATGGTCCCCAGATATGGCCCAACCCTCAGCAGTTTCTTAAGACCCATCAGATGTTTCCAGGCTCC
CCCAAGGACCTGAAATGACCCTGCGCCTTATTTGAATTAACCAATCAGCCTGCTTCTCGCTTCTGTTCGC
GCGCTTCTGCTTCCCGAGCTCTATAAAAGAGCTCACAACCCCTCACTCGGCGCGCCAGTCCTCCGACAGA
CTGAGTCGGCCGGTCGAATCAAGCTTATCGATACCGTCGACGGATCCGCTAGCCCGCGGTTCGAAATGGA
GAGTTGCTACAACCCAGGTCTGGATGGTATTATTGAATATGATGATTTCAAATTGAACTCCTCCATTGTG
GAACCCAAGGAGCCAGCCCCAGAAACAGCTGATGGCCCCTACCTGGTGATCGTGGAACAGCCTAAGCAGA
GAGGCTTCCGATTTCGATATGGCTGTGAAGGCCCCTCCCATGGAGGACTGCCCGGTGCCTCCAGTGAGAA
GGGCCGAAAGACCTATCCCACTGTCAAGATCTGTAACTACGAGGGACCAGCCAAGATCGAGGTGGACCTG
GTAACACACAGTGACCCACCTCGTGCTCATGCCCACAGTCTGGTGGGCAAGCAATGCTCGGAGCTGGGGA
TCTGCGCCGTTTCTGTGGGGCCCAAGGACATGACTGCCCAATTTAACAACCTGGGTGTCCTGCATGTGAC
TAAGAAGAACATGATGGGGACTATGATACAAAAACTTCAGAGGCAGCGGCTCCGCTCTAGGCCCCAGGGC
CTTACGGAGGCCGAGCAGCGGGAGCTGGAGCAAGAGGCCAAAGAACTGAAGAAGGTGATGGATCTGAGTA
TAGTGCGGCTGCGCTTCTCTGCCTTCCTTAGAGCCAGTGATGGCTCCTTCTCCCTGCCCCTGAAGCCAGT
CATCTCCCAGCCCATCCATGACAGCAAATCTCCGGGGGCATCAAACCTGAAGATTTCTCGAATGGACAAG
ACAGCAGGCTCTGTGCGGGGTGGAGATGAAGTTTATCTGCTTTGTGACAAGGTGCAGAAAGATGACATTG
AGGTTCGGTTCTATGAGGATGATGAGAATGGATGGCAGGCCTTTGGGGACTTCTCTCCCACAGATGTGCA
TAAACAGTATGCCATTGTGTTCCGGACACCCCCCTATCACAAGATGAAGATTGAGCGGCCTGTAACAGTG
TTTCTGCAACTGAAACGCAAGCGAGGAGGGGACGTGTCTGATTCCAAACAGTTCACCTATTACCCTCTGG
TGGAAGACAAGGAAGAGGTGCAGCGGAAGCGGAGGAAGGCCTTGCCCACCTTCTCCCAGCCCTTCGGGGG
TGGCTCCCACATGGGTGGAGGCTCTGGGGGTGCAGCCGGGGGCTACGGAGGAGCTGGAGGAGGTGGCAGC
CTCGGTTTCTTCCCCTCCTCCCTGGCCTACAGCCCCTACCAGTCCGGCGCGGGCCCCATGGGCTGCTACC
CGGGAGGCGGGGGCGGGGCGCAGATGGCCGCCACGGTGCCCAGCAGGGACTCCGGGGAGGAAGCCGCGGA
GCCAAGCGCCCCCTCCAGGACCCCCCAGTGCGAGCCGCAGGCCCCGGAGATGCTGCAGCGAGCTCGAGAG
TACAACGCGCGCCTGTTCGGCCTGGCGCAGCGCAGCGCCCGAGCCCTACTCGACTACGGCGTCACCGCGG
ACGCGCGCGCGCTGCTGGCGGGACAGCGCCACCTGCTGACGGCGCAGGACGAGAACGGAGACACACCACT
GCACCTAGCCATCATCCACGGGCAGACCAGTGTCATTGAGCAGATAGTCTATGTCATCCACCACGCCCAG
GACCTCGGCGTTGTCAACCTCACCAACCACCTGCACCAGACGCCCCTGCACCTGGCGGTGATCACGGGGC
AGACGAGTGTGGTGAGCTTTCTGCTGCGGGTAGGTGCAGACCCAGCTCTGCTGGATCGGCATGGAGACTC
AGCCATGCATCTGGCGCTGCGGGCAGGCGCTGGTGCTCCTGAGCTGCTGCGTGCACTGCTTCAGAGTGGA
GCTCCTGCTGTGCCCCAGCTGTTGCATATGCCTGACTTTGAGGGACTGTATCCAGTACACCTGGCAGTCC
GAGCCCGAAGCCCTGAGTGCCTGGATCTGCTGGTGGACAGTGGGGCTGAAGTGGAGGCCACAGAGCGGCA
GGGGGGACGAACAGCCTTGCATCTAGCCACAGAGATGGAGGAGCTGGGGTTGGTCACCCATCTGGTCACC
AAGCTCCGGGCCAACGTGAACGCTCGCACCTTTGCGGGAAACACACCCCTGCACCTGGCAGCTGGACTGG
GGTACCCGACCCTCACCCGCCTCCTTCTGAAGGCTGGTGCTGACATCCATGCTGAAAACGAGGAGCCCCT
GTGCCCACTGCCTTCACCCCCTACCTCTGATAGCGACTCGGACTCTGAAGGGCCTGAGAAGGACACCCGA
AGCAGCTTCCGGGGCCACACGCCTCTTGACCTCACTTGCAGCACCAAGGTGAAGACCTTGCTGCTAAATG
CTGCTCAGAACACCATGGAGCCACCCCTGACCCCGCCCAGCCCAGCAGGGCCGGGACTGTCACTTGGTGA
TACAGCTCTGCAGAACCTGGAGCAGCTGCTAGACGGGCCAGAAGCCCAGGGCAGCTGGGCAGAGCTGGCA
GAGCGTCTGGGGCTGCGCAGCCTGGTAGACACGTACCGACAGACAACCTCACCCAGTGGCAGCCTCCTGC
GCAGCTACGAGCTGGCTGGCGGGGACCTGGCAGGTCTACTGGAGGCCCTGTCTGACATGGGCCTAGAGGA
GGGAGTGAGGCTGCTGAGGGGTCCAGAAACCCGAGACAAGCTGCCCAGCACAGCAGAGGTGAAGGAAGAC
AGTGCGTACGGGAGCCAGTCAGTGGAGCAGGAGGCAGAGAAGCTGGGCCCACCCCCTGAGCCACCAGGAG
GGCTCTGCCACGGGCACCCCCAGCCTCAGGTGCACTAGACCGGTCGGATCCCCCGGGCTGCAGGAATTCG
AGCATCTTACCGCCATTTATTCCCATATTTGTTCTGTTTTTCTTGATTTGGGTATACATTTAAATGTTAA
TAAAACAAAATGGTGGGGCAATCATTTACATTTTTAGGGATATGTAATTACTAGTTCAGGTGTATTGCCA
CAAGACAAACATGTTAAGAAACTTTCCCGTTATTTACGCTCTGTTCCTGTTAATCAACCTCTGGATTACA
AAATTTGTGAAAGATTGACTGATATTCTTAACTATGTTGCTCCTTTTACGCTGTGTGGATATGCTGCTTT
AATGCCTCTGTATCATGCTATTGCTTCCCGTACGGCTTTCGTTTTCTCCTCCTTGTATAAATCCTGGTTG
CTGTCTCTTTATGAGGAGTTGTGGCCCGTTGTCCGTCAACGTGGCGTGGTGTGCTCTGTGTTTGCTGACG
CAACCCCCACTGGCTGGGGCATTGCCACCACCTGTCAACTCCTTTCTGGGACTTTCGCTTTCCCCCTCCC
GATCGCCACGGCAGAACTCATCGCCGCCTGCCTTGCCCGCTGCTGGACAGGGGCTAGGTTGCTGGGCACT
GATAATTCCGTGGTGTTGTCGGGGAAGCTGACGTCCTTTGCAATTCGATATCAAGCTGTACCTTCTAGAT
GTACAACCTCGATAGCGCTTCTAGACCAATGACTTACAAGGCAGCTGTAGATCTTAGCCACTTTTTAAAA
GAAAAGGGGGGACTGGAAGGGCTAATTCACTCCCAACGAAGACAAGATCTGCTTTTTGCTTGTACTGGGT
CTCTCTGGTTAGACCAGATCTGAGCCTGGGAGCTCTCTGGCTAACTAGGGAACCCACTGCTTAAGCCTCA
ATAAAGCTTGCCTTGAGTGCTTCAAGTAGTGTGTGCCCGTCTGTTGTGTGACTCTGGTAACTAGAGATCC
CTCAGACCCTTTTAGTCAGTGTGGAAAATCTCTAGCAGTAGTAGTTCATGTCATCTTATTATTCAGTATT
TATAACTTGCAAAGAAATGAATATCAGAGAGTGAGAGGAACTTGTTTATTGCAGCTTATAATGGTTACAA
ATAAAGCAATAGCATCACAAATTTCACAAATAAAGCATTTTTTTCACTGCATTCTAGTTGTGGTTTGTCC
AAACTCATCAATGTATCTTATCATGTCTGGCTCTAGCTATCCCGCCCCTAACTCCGCCCATCCCGCCCCT
AACTCCGCCCAGTTCCGCCCATTCTCCGCCCCATGGCTGACTAATTTTTTTT
