>Addgene plasmid #219285 | SFFV-NFKB2-Brd 359 | depositor partial sequence | sequence record 428336 | Barcode sequence
TGTACAACCTCGATAGCGCT
